Addgene plasmid #194049: pGWT35S-mCherry-NLS
Purpose: Transient expression of mCherry-NLS in plant cell (Nucleus)
Depositing lab: Yutaka Kodama. Depositing organization: Utsunomiya University. Publication: Organellar Glue: A Molecular Tool to Artificially Control Chloroplast-Chloroplast Interactions. Ichikawa S, Kato S, Fujii Y, Ishikawa K, Numata K, Kodama Y. ACS Synth Biol. 2022 Oct 21;11(10):3190-3197. doi: 10.1021/acssynbio.2c00367. Epub 2022 Sep 30. PubMed 36178266.
Backbone
  Vector backbone: pGWT35S
  Total vector size (bp): 4327
  Vector type: Plant Expression
Growth in bacteria
  Bacterial resistance: Kanamycin, 50 μg/mL
  Growth temperature: 37°C
  Growth strain: DH5alpha
  Copy number: Unknown
Gene/Insert
  Gene/Insert name: mCherry
  Insert size (bp): 714
  Promoter: CaMV 35S promoter
  Tag / fusion protein: SV40 (Nuclear localization signal) (C terminal on insert)
  Cloning method: Gateway Cloning
  Sequencing primers: 5′ GGGGACAAGTTTGTACAAAAAAGCAGGCTTCATGGTGAGCAAGGGCGAGGAGGA; 3′ GGGGACCACTTTGTACAAGAAAGCTGGGTCTCACACCTTGCGCTTCTTCTTAGGTCCCGACTTGTACAGCTCGTC
Terms and licenses: Academic/Nonprofit Terms; Industry Terms: Not Available to Industry
How to cite: pGWT35S-mCherry-NLS was a gift from Yutaka Kodama (Addgene plasmid # 194049 ; http://n2t.net/addgene:194049 ; RRID:Addgene_194049)
