[The description below was written by a language model from this plasmid's Addgene catalogue record and pLannotate feature annotations shown in this document.]
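Description:
pGWT35S-mCherry-NLS is a small (about 4.3 kb) plant expression plasmid built on the pGWT35S backbone and intended for transient expression of a nuclear-targeted red fluorescent protein in plant cells. It is propagated in E. coli through a high-copy ColE1/pUC-type origin and selected with kanamycin via an aph(3')-Ia (KanR) gene. The feature table shows no T-DNA borders or plant selectable marker, which fits a vector meant for direct, transient delivery rather than stable Agrobacterium-mediated transformation, although the record does not state the delivery method.

The expression cassette is driven by the strong constitutive CaMV 35S promoter, followed by the tobacco mosaic virus Ω leader, a 5' translational enhancer. The mCherry coding sequence sits between attB1 and attB2 sites, the footprints of the Gateway recombination used to install the insert. According to the catalogue entry, mCherry carries a C-terminal SV40 nuclear localization signal. This short motif is not annotated separately, but the gap between the end of the mCherry annotation and attB2 is consistent with its presence. The NOS terminator supplies transcription termination and polyadenylation. Surrounding the cassette are cloning-vector remnants, including T7 and SP6 promoters, multiple cloning site fragments, lacZα, lac promoter/operator elements, and partial lacI, bom and rop sequences, which play no role in plant expression.

The construct serves as a red fluorescent nuclear marker in transient plant cell assays. It was deposited in connection with work on a molecular tool for artificially controlling chloroplast–chloroplast interactions.
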