Features (pLannotate 1.2.2; 22 found; start..end, strand, type, name):
    137..226     +  misc_feature   bom (fragment): basis of mobility region from pBR322
    242..397     -  CDS            lacZα (fragment): LacZα fragment of β-galactosidase; lacZ fragment
    405..423     +  promoter       T7 promoter: promoter for bacteriophage T7 RNA polymerase
    435..456     +  misc_feature   MCS (fragment): pUC18/19 multiple cloning site
    500..844     +  promoter       CaMV 35S promoter: strong constitutive promoter from cauliflower mosaic virus
    796..842     +  promoter       minimal CaMV 35S promoter: minimal 35S promoter from cauliflower mosaic virus
    864..919     +  misc_feature   TMV Ω: translational enhancer from the tobacco mosaic virus 5'-leader sequence (Gallie et al., 1988)
    921..938     +  misc_feature   MCS (fragment): pUC18/19 multiple cloning site
    963..987     +  protein_bind   attB1: mutant version of attB; recombination site for the Gateway® BP reaction BP Clonase™
    990..1697    +  CDS            mCherry: mCherry is a basic (constitutively fluorescent) red fluorescent protein published in 2004, derived from Discosoma sp.. It is reported to be a very rapidly-maturing monomer with low acid sensitivity.
   1729..1753    -  protein_bind   attB2: mutant version of attB; recombination site for the Gateway® BP reaction BP Clonase™
   1798..2048    +  terminator     NOS terminator: nopaline synthase terminator and poly(A) signal
   2070..2100    +  misc_feature   MCS (fragment): pUC18/19 multiple cloning site
   2113..2131    -  promoter       SP6 promoter: promoter for bacteriophage SP6 RNA polymerase
   2173..2189    -  protein_bind   lac operator: The lac repressor binds to the lac operator to inhibit transcription in E. coli. This inhibition can be relieved by adding lactose or isopropyl-β-D-thiogalactopyranoside (IPTG). lac repressor encoded by lacI
   2197..2227    -  promoter       lac promoter: promoter for the E. coli lac operon
   2242..2263    -  protein_bind   CAP binding site: CAP binding activates transcription in the presence of cAMP. E. coli catabolite activator protein
   2276..2368    -  CDS            lacI (fragment): lac repressor; lacI; The lac repressor binds to the lac operator to inhibit transcription in E. coli. This inhibition can be relieved by adding lactose or isopropyl-β-D-thiogalactopyranoside (IPTG).
   2551..3139    -  rep_origin     ori: high-copy-number ColE1/pMB1/pBR322/pUC origin of replication
   3297..4112    -  CDS            KanR: aminoglycoside phosphotransferase; aph(3')-Ia; confers resistance to kanamycin in bacteria or G418 (Geneticin®) in eukaryotes
   4149..4229    -  promoter       AmpR promoter (fragment): bla
   4324..35      +  CDS            rop (fragment) (across the origin): Rop protein, which maintains plasmids at low copy number; rop
>Addgene plasmid #194049 | pGWT35S-mCherry-NLS | addgene full sequence | sequence record 382265 | Addgene NGS Result
TCGCGCGTTTCGGTGATGACGGTGAAAACCTCTGACACATGCAGCTCCCGGAGACGGTCACAGCTTGTCT
GTAAGCGGATGCCGGGAGCAGACAAGCCCGTCAGGGCGCGTCAGCGGGTGTTGGCGGGTGTCGGGGCTGG
CTTAACTATGCGGCATCAGAGCAGATTGTACTGAGAGTGCACCATATGCGGTGTGAAATACCGCACAGAT
GCGTAAGGAGAAAATATTACTACAGGCGCCATTCGCCATTCAGGCTGCGCAACTGTTGGGAAGGGCGATC
GGTGCGGGCCTCTTCGCTATTACGCCAGCTGGCGAAAGGGGGATGTGCTGCAAGGCGATTAAGTTGGGTA
ACGCCAGGGTTTTCCCAGTCACGACGTTGTAAAACGACGGCCAGTGAGCTAGTGTAATACGACTCACTAT
AGGGCGCGGCCGCAGAATTCGAGCTCGGTACCCGGGATCTCGAGGCCAGATCTCCCGGGCTCAGAAGACC
GAGGGCTATTGAGACTTTTCAACAAAGGGTAATATCGGGAAACCTCCTCGGATTCCATTGCCCAGCTATC
TGTCACTTATCGAAAGGACAGTAGAAAAGGAAGGTGGCTCCTACAAATGCCATCATTGCGATAAAGGAAA
GGCTATCGTTCAAGATGCCTCTACCGACAGTGGTCCCAAAGATGGACCCCCACCCACGAGGAACATCGTG
GAAAAAGAAGACGTTCCAACCACGTCTTCAAAGCAAGTGGATTGATGTGATATCTCCACTGACGTAAGGG
ATGACGCACAATCCCACTATCCTTCGCAAGACCCTTCCTCTATATAAGGAAGTTCATTTCATTTGGAGAG
GACAGGCTTCTTGAGATCCTTCAACAATTACCAACAACAACAAACAACAAACAACATTACAATTACTATT
TACAATTACAGAATTCGAGCTCGGTACCAAGCTTGGAGGCTCAGGAGGCTCCACAAGTTTGTACAAAAAA
GCAGGCTTCATGGTGAGCAAGGGCGAGGAGGATAACATGGCCATCATCAAGGAGTTCATGCGCTTCAAGG
TGCACATGGAGGGCTCCGTGAACGGCCACGAGTTCGAGATCGAGGGCGAGGGCGAGGGCCGCCCCTACGA
GGGCACCCAGACCGCCAAGCTGAAGGTGACCAAGGGTGGCCCCCTGCCCTTCGCCTGGGACATCCTGTCC
CCTCAGTTCATGTACGGCTCCAAGGCCTACGTGAAGCACCCCGCCGACATCCCCGACTACTTGAAGCTGT
CCTTCCCCGAGGGCTTCAAGTGGGAGCGCGTGATGAACTTCGAGGACGGCGGCGTGGTGACCGTGACCCA
GGACTCCTCCCTGCAGGACGGCGAGTTCATCTACAAGGTGAAGCTGCGCGGCACCAACTTCCCCTCCGAC
GGCCCCGTAATGCAGAAGAAGACCATGGGCTGGGAGGCCTCCTCCGAGCGGATGTACCCCGAGGACGGCG
CCCTGAAGGGCGAGATCAAGCAGAGGCTGAAGCTGAAGGACGGCGGCCACTACGACGCTGAGGTCAAGAC
CACCTACAAGGCCAAGAAGCCCGTGCAGCTGCCCGGCGCCTACAACGTCAACATCAAGTTGGACATCACC
TCCCACAACGAGGACTACACCATCGTGGAACAGTACGAACGCGCCGAGGGCCGCCACTCCACCGGCGGCA
TGGACGAGCTGTACAAGTCGGGACCTAAGAAGAAGCGCAAGGTGTGAGACCCAGCTTTCTTGTACAAAGT
GGTTGGAGGCTCAGGAGGCTCCCCATGGGCTAGCACTAGTATCTAGAATCGTTCAAACATTTGGCAATAA
AGTTTCTTAAGATTGAATCCTGTTGCCGGTCTTGCGATGATTATCATATAATTTCTGTTGAATTACGTTA
AGCATGTAATAATTAACATGTAATGCATGACGTTATTTATGAGATGGGTTTTTATGATTAGAGTCCCGCA
ATTATACATTTAATACGCGATAGAAAACAAAATATAGCGCGCAAACTAGGATAAATTATCGCGCGCGGTG
TCATCTATGTTACTAGATGCGGCCGCAATTGTGGATCCGCTCTAGAGTCGACCTGCAGGCATGCAAGCTT
GCGGCCGCGTATTCTATAGTGTCACCTAAATAGCATGGCGTAATCATGGTCATAGCTGTTTCCTGTGTGA
AATTGTTATCCGCTCACAATTCCACACAACATACGAGCCGGAAGCATAAAGTGTAAAGCCTGGGGTGCCT
AATGAGTGAGCTAACTCACATTAATTGCGTTGCGCTCACTGCCCGCTTTCCAGTCGGGAAACCTGTCGTG
CCAGCTGCATTAATGAATCGGCCAACGCGCGGGGAGAGGCGGTTTGCGTATTGGGCGCTCTTCCGCTTCC
TCGCTCACTGACTCGCTGCGCTCGGTCGTTCGGCTGCGGCGAGCGGTATCAGCTCACTCAAAGGCGGTAA
TACGGTTATCCACAGAATCAGGGGATAACGCAGGAAAGAACATGTGAGCAAAAGGCCAGCAAAAGGCCAG
GAACCGTAAAAAGGCCGCGTTGCTGGCGTTTTTCCATAGGCTCCGCCCCCCTGACGAGCATCACAAAAAT
CGACGCTCAAGTCAGAGGTGGCGAAACCCGACAGGACTATAAAGATACCAGGCGTTTCCCCCTGGAAGCT
CCCTCGTGCGCTCTCCTGTTCCGACCCTGCCGCTTACCGGATACCTGTCCGCCTTTCTCCCTTCGGGAAG
CGTGGCGCTTTCTCATAGCTCACGCTGTAGGTATCTCAGTTCGGTGTAGGTCGTTCGCTCCAAGCTGGGC
TGTGTGCACGAACCCCCCGTTCAGCCCGACCGCTGCGCCTTATCCGGTAACTATCGTCTTGAGTCCAACC
CGGTAAGACACGACTTATCGCCACTGGCAGCAGCCACTGGTAACAGGATTAGCAGAGCGAGGTATGTAGG
CGGTGCTACAGAGTTCTTGAAGTGGTGGCCTAACTACGGCTACACTAGAAGAACAGTATTTGGTATCTGC
GCTCTGCTGAAGCCAGTTACCTTCGGAAAAAGAGTTGGTAGCTCTTGATCCGGCAAACAAACCACCGCTG
GTAGCGGTGGTTTTTTTGTTTGCAAGCAGCAGATTACGCGCAGAAAAAAAGGATCTCAAGAAGATCCTTT
GATCTTTTCTACGGGGTCTGACGCTCAGTGGAACGAAAACTCACGTTAAGGGATTTTGGTCATGAGATTA
TCAAAAAGGATCTTCACCTAGATCCTTTTAAATTAAAAATGAAGTTTTAAATCAATCTAAAGTATATATG
TTTTAATTAGAAAAACTCATCGAGCATCAAATGAAACTGCAATTTATTCATATCAGGATTATCAATACCA
TATTTTTGAAAAAGCCGTTTCTGTAATGAAGGAGAAAACTCACCGAGGCAGTTCCATAGGATGGCAAGAT
CCTGGTATCGGTCTGCGATTCCGACTCGTCCAACATCAATACAACCTATTAATTTCCCCTCGTCAAAAAT
AAGGTTATCAAGTGAGAAATCACCATGAGTGACGACTGAATCCGGTGAGAATGGCAATAGCTTATGCATT
TCTTTCCAGACTTGTTCAACAGGCCAGCCATTACGCTCGTCATCAAAATCACTCGCATCAACCAAACCGT
TATTCATTCGTGATTGCGCCTGAGCGAGACGAAATACGCGATCGCTGTTAAAAGGACAATTACAAACAGG
AATCGAATGCAACCGGCGCAGGAACACTGCCAGCGCATCAACAATATTTTCACCTGAATCAGGATATTCT
TCTAATACCTGGAATGCTGTTTTCCCTGGGATCGCAGAGGTGAGTAACCATGCATCATCAGGAGTACGGA
TAAAATGCTTGATGGTCGGAAGAGGCATAAATTCCGTCAGCCAGTTTAGTCTGACCATCTCATCTGTAAC
ATCATTGGCAACGCTACCTTTGCCATGTTTCAGAAACAACTCTGGCGCATCGGGCTTCCCATACAATCGA
TAGATTGTCGCACCTGATTGCCCGACATTATCGCGAGCCCATTTATACCCATATAAATCAGCATCCATGT
TGGAATTTAATCGCGGCCTTGAGCAAGACGTTTCCCGTTGAATATGGCTCATAACACCCCTTGTATTACT
GTTTATGTAAGCAGACATAAGCATTTATCAGGGTTATTGTCTCATGAGCGGATACATATTTGAATGTATT
TAGAAAAATAAACAAATAGGGGTTCCGCGCACATTTCCCCGAAAAGTGCCACCTGACGTCTAAGAAACCA
TTATTATCATGACATTAACCTATAAAAATAGGCGTATCACGAGGCCCTTTCGTC
